Addgene plasmid #22279: pAL190
Purpose: Expresses Tim DH-PH domains fused to mYFP-PIF6, for optogenetic recruitment
Depositing lab: Christopher Voigt. Depositing organization: University of California, San Francisco (UCSF). Publication: Spatiotemporal control of cell signalling using a light-switchable protein interaction. Levskaya A, Weiner OD, Lim WA, Voigt CA. Nature. 2009 Oct 15;461(7266):997-1001. 10.1038/nature08446 PubMed 19749742.
Backbone
  Vector backbone: pcDNA3.1
  Backbone manufacturer: Invitrogen
  Backbone size w/o insert (bp): 4860
  Vector type: Mammalian Expression, Synthetic Biology
Growth in bacteria
  Bacterial resistance: Ampicillin, 100 μg/mL
  Growth temperature: 37°C
  Growth strain: DH5alpha
  Copy number: High Copy
Gene/Insert
  Gene/Insert name: TimDHPH-20aaLinker-mYFP-PIF6APB (alt name: Pif6)
  Species: A. thaliana (mustard weed)
  Insert size (bp): 2201
  Entrez Gene: PIL2 (a.k.a. AT3G62090, PHYTOCHROME-INTERACTING FACTOR 6, PIF6, phytochrome interacting factor 3-like 2)
  Promoter: SV40
  Cloning method: Restriction Enzyme; 5′ cloning site Kpn1 (not destroyed); 3′ cloning site Not1 (not destroyed)
  Sequencing primers: 5′ SV40
Terms and licenses: Academic/Nonprofit Terms; Industry Terms: Not Available to Industry
How to cite: pAL190 was a gift from Christopher Voigt (Addgene plasmid # 22279 ; http://n2t.net/addgene:22279 ; RRID:Addgene_22279)
