[The description below was written by a language model from this plasmid's Addgene catalogue record and pLannotate feature annotations shown in this document.]
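Description:
pAL190 is a mammalian expression plasmid built on the pcDNA3.1 backbone and used as one half of a light-switchable protein recruitment system. It is propagated in E. coli at high copy from a ColE1/pUC-type origin with ampicillin selection (AmpR under its own bla promoter). It also carries an f1 origin and a separate neomycin phosphotransferase cassette, driven by the SV40 enhancer/early promoter and ended by the SV40 poly(A) signal, which could support G418 selection of mammalian cells. Small annotated fragments of bom, lac regulatory sequence, lacI and ble appear to be backbone remnants without a stated function.

The payload, cloned between KpnI and NotI sites, is a single fusion open reading frame expressed from an SV40 early promoter rather than the CMV promoter usual for this backbone, and terminated by the bGH polyadenylation signal. It encodes the DH-PH catalytic module of the Rho-family guanine nucleotide exchange factor Tim. The feature table annotates this segment as a fragment of human ARHGEF19, a RhoA GEF, although the catalogue lists only A. thaliana as the species. It is joined through a 20-amino-acid linker to a YFP (described as mYFP, annotated as EYFP) and then to an N-terminal fragment of Arabidopsis PIF6 named as the APB, the region that binds active phytochrome B.

PIF6 binds phytochrome B only in its light-activated state. This lets the fluorescent GEF fusion be recruited by light to a site where a phytochrome partner, supplied from a separate construct, is anchored. Rho GTPase signalling can then be triggered locally, with YFP reporting where the fusion goes. The record gives the purpose as optogenetic recruitment and spatiotemporal control of cell signalling.
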