Features (pLannotate 1.2.2; 20 found; start..end, strand, type, name):
     36..80      -  misc_feature   bom (fragment): basis of mobility region from pBR322
    169..379     +  promoter       SV40 promoter: SV40 early promoter
    386..1489    +  CDS            ARHGEF19 (fragment): ARHGJ_HUMAN - Experimental evidence at protein level: Swiss-Prot protein existence level 1. Acts as guanine nucleotide exchange factor (GEF) for RhoA GTPase. From Homo sapiens (Human).
   1553..2269    +  CDS            EYFP: EYFP is a basic (constitutively fluorescent) green/yellow fluorescent protein published in 1996, derived from Aequorea victoria. It is reported to be a very rapidly-maturing weak dimer with high acid sensitivity.
   2276..2575    +  CDS            PIF6 (fragment): PIF6_ARATH - Also known as BHLH132, EN111, PIL2. Experimental evidence at protein level: Swiss-Prot protein existence level 1. From Arabidopsis thaliana (Mouse-ear cress).
   2613..2631    -  promoter       SP6 promoter: promoter for bacteriophage SP6 RNA polymerase
   2657..2881    +  polyA_signal   bGH poly(A) signal: bovine growth hormone polyadenylation signal
   2885..2906    +  promoter       SV40 promoter (fragment): SV40 enhancer and early promoter
   2927..3355    +  rep_origin     f1 ori (sequence partly withheld): f1 bacteriophage origin of replication; arrow indicates direction of (+) strand synthesis
   3369..3699    +  promoter       SV40 promoter: SV40 enhancer and early promoter
   3766..4557    +  CDS            neo: KKA2_KLEPN - Also known as kan, nptII. Experimental evidence at protein level: Swiss-Prot protein existence level 1. Resistance to kanamycin, neomycin, paromomycin, ribostamycin, butirosin and gentamicin B. From Klebsiella pneumoniae.
   4581..4739    +  CDS            ble (fragment): BLE_KLEPN - Experimental evidence at protein level: Swiss-Prot protein existence level 1. Binding protein with a strong affinity to the bleomycin family of antibiotics. Binds to CL990; an antimitotic-antibiotic compound. From Klebsiella pneumoniae.
   4734..4855    +  polyA_signal   SV40 poly(A) signal: SV40 polyadenylation signal
   4928..4944    -  protein_bind   lac operator: The lac repressor binds to the lac operator to inhibit transcription in E. coli. This inhibition can be relieved by adding lactose or isopropyl-β-D-thiogalactopyranoside (IPTG). lac repressor encoded by lacI
   4952..4982    -  promoter       lac promoter: promoter for the E. coli lac operon
   4997..5018    -  protein_bind   CAP binding site: CAP binding activates transcription in the presence of cAMP. E. coli catabolite activator protein
   5031..5123    -  CDS            lacI (fragment): lac repressor; lacI; The lac repressor binds to the lac operator to inhibit transcription in E. coli. This inhibition can be relieved by adding lactose or isopropyl-β-D-thiogalactopyranoside (IPTG).
   5306..5894    -  rep_origin     ori: high-copy-number ColE1/pMB1/pBR322/pUC origin of replication
   6065..6925    -  CDS            AmpR: β-lactamase; bla; confers resistance to ampicillin, carbenicillin, and related antibiotics
   6926..7030    -  promoter       AmpR promoter: bla
>Addgene plasmid #22279 | pAL190 | depositor full sequence | sequence record 80601 | pAL190 sequence 7061 bps
GACGGATCGGGAGATCTCCCGATCCCCTATGGTCGACTCTCAGTACAATCTGCTCTGATGCCGCATAGTT
AAGCCAGTATCTGCTCCCTGCTTGTGTGTTGGAGGTCGCTGAGTAGTGCGCGAGCAAAATTTAAGCTACA
ACAAGGCAAGGCTTGACCGACAATTGAGGCAGGCAGAAGTATGCAAAGCATGCATCTCAATTAGTCAGCA
ACCATAGTCCCGCCCCTAACTCCGCCCATCCCGCCCCTAACTCCGCCCAGTTCCGCCCATTCTCCGCCCC
ATGGCTGACTAATTTTTTTTATTTATGCAGAGGCCGAGGCCGCCTCTGCCTCTGAGCTATTCCAGAAGTA
GTGAGGAGGCTTTTTTGGAGGCCTAGGCTAAGCTTGGTACCATGCTCTCCATGACCCATGAAGACCAAAA
GCTGCAAGAGGTCAAATTTGAGCTGATTGTGTCAGAGGCCTCCTACCTGCGCAGTCTAAACATAGCTGTG
GATCATTTCCAACTTTCAACTTCACTCCGGGCCACACTTTCCAACCAGGAGCACCAATGGCTCTTCTCTC
GTTTACAGGATGTGCGAGACGTCAGCGCCACGTTCCTTTCAGACCTGGAAGAGAACTTTGAGAACAATAT
CTTCTCCTTCCAAGTATGTGACGTAGTCCTGAACCACGCCCCAGACTTCCGCCGGGTCTACCTGCCTTAT
GTCACCAACCAGACCTATCAGGAACGCACCTTCCAGAGCCTGATGAATAGCAACAGCAATTTCCGGGAGG
TCTTGGAGAAGCTGGAGAGCGACCCCGTCTGCCAGCGCCTTTCCCTCAAGTCCTTTCTGATTCTGCCCTT
CCAACGCATCACCCGCCTCAAACTGCTGCTCCAGAACATTCTGAAGAGAACACAGCCTGGCTCCTCGGAG
GAGGCAGAGGCCACGAAGGCACACCACGCCCTGGAGCAGCTGATCCGGGACTGCAATAACAATGTCCAGA
GTATGCGACGGACAGAGGAGCTAATCTACCTGAGCCAGAAGATTGAGTTTGAGTGCAAAATATTCCCGCT
CATTTCTCAGTCACGCTGGCTGGTGAAAAGTGGGGAGCTGACAGCCTTGGAGTTCAGTGCTTCCCCAGGG
CTACGAAGGAAGCTGAACACGCGTCCAGTCCACCTGCACCTCTTCAATGACTGTCTGCTGCTGTCTCGGC
CCCGAGAGGGTAGCCGATTCCTGGTATTTGACCATGCTCCCTTCTCCTCCATTCGGGGGGAAAAGTGTGA
AATGAAGCTACATGGACCTCACAAAAACCTGTTCCGACTCTTTCTGCGGCAGAACACTCAGGGCGCCCAG
GCCGAGTTCCTCTTCCGCACGGAGACTCAAAGTGAAAAGCTTCGGTGGATCTCAGCCTTGGCCATGCCAA
GAGAGGAGTTGGACCTTCTGGAGTGTTACAACTCCCCCCAGGTACAGTGCCTTCGAGCCTACAAGCCCCG
AGAGAATGATGAATTCAGTGCTGGTGGTAGTGCTGGTGGTAGTGCTGGTGGTAGTGCTGGTGGTAGTGCT
GGTGGTGCTAGCATGGTGAGCAAGGGCGAGGAGCTGTTCACCGGGGTGGTGCCCATCCTGGTCGAGCTGG
ACGGCGACGTAAACGGCCACAAGTTCAGCGTGTCCGGCGAGGGCGAGGGCGATGCCACCTACGGCAAGCT
GACCCTGAAGTTCATCTGCACCACCGGCAAGCTGCCCGTGCCCTGGCCCACCCTCGTGACCACCTTCGGC
TACGGCCTGCAGTGCTTCGCCCGCTACCCCGACCACATGAAGCAGCACGACTTCTTCAAGTCCGCCATGC
CCGAAGGCTACGTCCAGGAGCGCACCATCTTCTTCAAGGACGACGGCAACTACAAGACCCGCGCCGAGGT
GAAGTTCGAGGGCGACACCCTGGTGAACCGCATCGAGCTGAAGGGCATCGACTTCAAGGAGGACGGCAAC
ATCCTGGGGCACAAGCTGGAGTACAACTACAACAGCCACAACGTCTATATCATGGCCGACAAGCAGAAGA
ACGGCATCAAGGTGAACTTCAAGATCCGCCACAACATCGAGGACGGCAGCGTGCAGCTCGCCGACCACTA
CCAGCAGAACACCCCCATCGGCGACGGCCCCGTGCTGCTGCCCGACAACCACTACCTGAGCTACCAGTCC
GCCCTGAGCAAAGACCCCAACGAGAAGCGCGATCACATGGTCCTGCTGGAGTTCGTGACCGCCGCCGGGA
TCACTCTCGGCATGGACGAGCTGTACAAGGGATCCATGATGTTCTTACCAACCGATTATTGTTGCAGGTT
AAGCGATCAAGAGTATATGGAGCTTGTGTTTGAGAATGGCCAGATTCTTGCAAAGGGCCAAAGATCCAAC
GTTTCTCTGCATAATCAACGTACCAAATCGATCATGGATTTGTATGAGGCAGAGTATAACGAGGATTTCA
TGAAGAGTATCATCCATGGTGGTGGTGGTGCCATCACAAATCTCGGGGACACGCAGGTTGTTCCACAAAG
TCATGTTGCTGCTGCCCATGAAACAAACATGTTGGAAAGCAATAAACATGTTGACTAAGCGGCCGCTCGA
GCATGCATCTAGAGGGCCCTATTCTATAGTGTCACCTAAATGCTAGAGCTCGCTGATCAGCCTCGACTGT
GCCTTCTAGTTGCCAGCCATCTGTTGTTTGCCCCTCCCCCGTGCCTTCCTTGACCCTGGAAGGTGCCACT
CCCACTGTCCTTTCCTAATAAAATGAGGAAATTGCATCGCATTGTCTGAGTAGGTGTCATTCTATTCTGG
GGGGTGGGGTGGGGCAGGACAGCAAGGGGGAGGATTGGGAAGACAATAGCAGGCATGCTGGGGATGCGGT
GGGCTCTATGGCTTCTGAGGCGGAAAGAACCAGCTGGGGCTCTAGGGGGTATCCCC
[124 nt withheld, positions 2927-3050]
C
[32 nt withheld, positions 3052-3083]
CA
[57 nt withheld, positions 3086-3142]
A
[49 nt withheld, positions 3144-3192]
CCTTTGACGTTGGAGTCCACGTTCTTT
[37 nt withheld, positions 3220-3256]
ACCCTATCTCGGTCTATTCTTTTGATTTATAAGGGATTTTGGGGATTTCGGCCTATTGGTTAAAAAATGA
GCTGATTTAACAAAAATTTAACGCGAATTAATTCTGTGGAATGTGTGTCAGTTAGGGTGTGGAAAGTCCC
CAGGCTCCCCAGGCAGGCAGAAGTATGCAAAGCATGCATCTCAATTAGTCAGCAACCAGGTGTGGAAAGT
CCCCAGGCTCCCCAGCAGGCAGAAGTATGCAAAGCATGCATCTCAATTAGTCAGCAACCATAGTCCCGCC
CCTAACTCCGCCCATCCCGCCCCTAACTCCGCCCAGTTCCGCCCATTCTCCGCCCCATGGCTGACTAATT
TTTTTTATTTATGCAGAGGCCGAGGCCGCCTCTGCCTCTGAGCTATTCCAGAAGTAGTGAGGAGGCTTTT
TTGGAGGCCTAGGCTTTTGCAAAAAGCTCCCGGGAGCTTGTATATCCATTTTCGGATCTGATCAAGAGAC
AGGATGAGGATCGTTTCGCATGATTGAACAAGATGGATTGCACGCAGGTTCTCCGGCCGCTTGGGTGGAG
AGGCTATTCGGCTATGACTGGGCACAACAGACAATCGGCTGCTCTGATGCCGCCGTGTTCCGGCTGTCAG
CGCAGGGGCGCCCGGTTCTTTTTGTCAAGACCGACCTGTCCGGTGCCCTGAATGAACTGCAGGACGAGGC
AGCGCGGCTATCGTGGCTGGCCACGACGGGCGTTCCTTGCGCAGCTGTGCTCGACGTTGTCACTGAAGCG
GGAAGGGACTGGCTGCTATTGGGCGAAGTGCCGGGGCAGGATCTCCTGTCATCTCACCTTGCTCCTGCCG
AGAAAGTATCCATCATGGCTGATGCAATGCGGCGGCTGCATACGCTTGATCCGGCTACCTGCCCATTCGA
CCACCAAGCGAAACATCGCATCGAGCGAGCACGTACTCGGATGGAAGCCGGTCTTGTCGATCAGGATGAT
CTGGACGAAGAGCATCAGGGGCTCGCGCCAGCCGAACTGTTCGCCAGGCTCAAGGCGCGCATGCCCGACG
GCGAGGATCTCGTCGTGACCCATGGCGATGCCTGCTTGCCGAATATCATGGTGGAAAATGGCCGCTTTTC
TGGATTCATCGACTGTGGCCGGCTGGGTGTGGCGGACCGCTATCAGGACATAGCGTTGGCTACCCGTGAT
ATTGCTGAAGAGCTTGGCGGCGAATGGGCTGACCGCTTCCTCGTGCTTTACGGTATCGCCGCTCCCGATT
CGCAGCGCATCGCCTTCTATCGCCTTCTTGACGAGTTCTTCTGAGCGGGACTCTGGGGTTCGAAATGACC
GACCAAGCGACGCCCAACCTGCCATCACGAGATTTCGATTCCACCGCCGCCTTCTATGAAAGGTTGGGCT
TCGGAATCGTTTTCCGGGACGCCGGCTGGATGATCCTCCAGCGCGGGGATCTCATGCTGGAGTTCTTCGC
CCACCCCAACTTGTTTATTGCAGCTTATAATGGTTACAAATAAAGCAATAGCATCACAAATTTCACAAAT
AAAGCATTTTTTTCACTGCATTCTAGTTGTGGTTTGTCCAAACTCATCAATGTATCTTATCATGTCTGTA
TACCGTCGACCTCTAGCTAGAGCTTGGCGTAATCATGGTCATAGCTGTTTCCTGTGTGAAATTGTTATCC
GCTCACAATTCCACACAACATACGAGCCGGAAGCATAAAGTGTAAAGCCTGGGGTGCCTAATGAGTGAGC
TAACTCACATTAATTGCGTTGCGCTCACTGCCCGCTTTCCAGTCGGGAAACCTGTCGTGCCAGCTGCATT
AATGAATCGGCCAACGCGCGGGGAGAGGCGGTTTGCGTATTGGGCGCTCTTCCGCTTCCTCGCTCACTGA
CTCGCTGCGCTCGGTCGTTCGGCTGCGGCGAGCGGTATCAGCTCACTCAAAGGCGGTAATACGGTTATCC
ACAGAATCAGGGGATAACGCAGGAAAGAACATGTGAGCAAAAGGCCAGCAAAAGGCCAGGAACCGTAAAA
AGGCCGCGTTGCTGGCGTTTTTCCATAGGCTCCGCCCCCCTGACGAGCATCACAAAAATCGACGCTCAAG
TCAGAGGTGGCGAAACCCGACAGGACTATAAAGATACCAGGCGTTTCCCCCTGGAAGCTCCCTCGTGCGC
TCTCCTGTTCCGACCCTGCCGCTTACCGGATACCTGTCCGCCTTTCTCCCTTCGGGAAGCGTGGCGCTTT
CTCAATGCTCACGCTGTAGGTATCTCAGTTCGGTGTAGGTCGTTCGCTCCAAGCTGGGCTGTGTGCACGA
ACCCCCCGTTCAGCCCGACCGCTGCGCCTTATCCGGTAACTATCGTCTTGAGTCCAACCCGGTAAGACAC
GACTTATCGCCACTGGCAGCAGCCACTGGTAACAGGATTAGCAGAGCGAGGTATGTAGGCGGTGCTACAG
AGTTCTTGAAGTGGTGGCCTAACTACGGCTACACTAGAAGGACAGTATTTGGTATCTGCGCTCTGCTGAA
GCCAGTTACCTTCGGAAAAAGAGTTGGTAGCTCTTGATCCGGCAAACAAACCACCGCTGGTAGCGGTGGT
TTTTTTGTTTGCAAGCAGCAGATTACGCGCAGAAAAAAAGGATCTCAAGAAGATCCTTTGATCTTTTCTA
CGGGGTCTGACGCTCAGTGGAACGAAAACTCACGTTAAGGGATTTTGGTCATGAGATTATCAAAAAGGAT
CTTCACCTAGATCCTTTTAAATTAAAAATGAAGTTTTAAATCAATCTAAAGTATATATGAGTAAACTTGG
TCTGACAGTTACCAATGCTTAATCAGTGAGGCACCTATCTCAGCGATCTGTCTATTTCGTTCATCCATAG
TTGCCTGACTCCCCGTCGTGTAGATAACTACGATACGGGAGGGCTTACCATCTGGCCCCAGTGCTGCAAT
GATACCGCGAGACCCACGCTCACCGGCTCCAGATTTATCAGCAATAAACCAGCCAGCCGGAAGGGCCGAG
CGCAGAAGTGGTCCTGCAACTTTATCCGCCTCCATCCAGTCTATTAATTGTTGCCGGGAAGCTAGAGTAA
GTAGTTCGCCAGTTAATAGTTTGCGCAACGTTGTTGCCATTGCTACAGGCATCGTGGTGTCACGCTCGTC
GTTTGGTATGGCTTCATTCAGCTCCGGTTCCCAACGATCAAGGCGAGTTACATGATCCCCCATGTTGTGC
AAAAAAGCGGTTAGCTCCTTCGGTCCTCCGATCGTTGTCAGAAGTAAGTTGGCCGCAGTGTTATCACTCA
TGGTTATGGCAGCACTGCATAATTCTCTTACTGTCATGCCATCCGTAAGATGCTTTTCTGTGACTGGTGA
GTACTCAACCAAGTCATTCTGAGAATAGTGTATGCGGCGACCGAGTTGCTCTTGCCCGGCGTCAATACGG
GATAATACCGCGCCACATAGCAGAACTTTAAAAGTGCTCATCATTGGAAAACGTTCTTCGGGGCGAAAAC
TCTCAAGGATCTTACCGCTGTTGAGATCCAGTTCGATGTAACCCACTCGTGCACCCAACTGATCTTCAGC
ATCTTTTACTTTCACCAGCGTTTCTGGGTGAGCAAAAACAGGAAGGCAAAATGCCGCAAAAAAGGGAATA
AGGGCGACACGGAAATGTTGAATACTCATACTCTTCCTTTTTCAATATTATTGAAGCATTTATCAGGGTT
ATTGTCTCATGAGCGGATACATATTTGAATGTATTTAGAAAAATAAACAAATAGGGGTTCCGCGCACATT
TCCCCGAAAAGTGCCACCTGACGTC
