>Addgene plasmid #22279 | pAL190 | addgene partial sequence | sequence record 28098 | 22279 with EGFP-C
CTCGGCATGGACGAGCTGTACAAGGGATCCATGATGTTCTTACCAACCGATTATTGTTGCAGGTTAAGCG
ATCAAGAGTATATGGAGCTTGTGTTTGAGAATGGCCAGATTCTTGCAAAGGGCCAAAGATCCAACGTTTC
TCTGCATAATCAACGTACCAAATCGATCATGGATTTGTATGAGGCAGAGTATAACGAGGATTTCATGAAG
AGTATCATCCATGGTGGTGGTGGTGCCATCACAAATCTCGGGGACACGCAGGTTGTTCCACAAAGTCATG
TTGCTGCTGCCCATGAAACAAACATGTTGGAAAGCAATAAACATGTTGACTAAGCGGCCGCTCGAGCATG
CATCTAGAGGGCCCTATTCTATAGTGTCACCTAAATGCTAGAGCTCGCTGATCAGCCTCGACTGTGCCTT
CTAGTTGCCAGCCATCTGTTGTTTGCCCCTCCCCCGTGCCTTCCTTGACCCTGGAAGGTGCCACTCCCAC
TGTCCTTTCCTAATAAAATGAGGAAATTGCATCGCATTGTCTGAGTAGGTGTCATTCTATTCTGGGGGGT
GGGGTGGGGCAGGACAGCAA
